>Addgene plasmid #123711 | MTK2_019 | addgene full sequence | sequence record 248618 | Addgene NGS Result
GTGCCCGATCAATCATGACCAAAATCCCTTAACGTGAGTTTTCGTTCCACTGAGCGTCAGACCCCGTAGA
AAAGATCAAAGGATCTTCTTGAGATCCTTTTTTTCTGCGCGTAATCTGCTGCTTGCAAACAAAAAAACCA
CCGCTACCAGCGGTGGTTTGTTTGCCGGATCAAGAGCTACCAACTCTTTTTCCGAAGGTAACTGGCTTCA
GCAGAGCGCAGATACCAAATACTGTTCTTCTAGTGTAGCCGTAGTTAGGCCACCACTTCAAGAACTCTGT
AGCACCGCCTACATACCTCGCTCTGCTAATCCTGTTACCAGTGGCTGCTGCCAGTGGCGATAAGTCGTGT
CTTACCGGGTTGGACTCAAGACGATAGTTACCGGATAAGGCGCAGCGGTCGGGCTGAACGGGGGGTTCGT
GCACACAGCCCAGCTTGGAGCGAACGACCTACACCGAACTGAGATACCTACAGCGTGAGCTATGAGAAAG
CGCCACGCTTCCCGAAGGGAGAAAGGCGGACAGGTATCCGGTAAGCGGCAGGGTCGGAACAGGAGAGCGC
ACGAGGGAGCTTCCAGGGGGAAACGCCTGGTATCTTTATAGTCCTGTCGGGTTTCGCCACCTCTGACTTG
AGCGTCGATTTTTGTGATGCTCGTCAGGGGGGCGGAGCCTATGGAAAAACGCCAGCAACGCGGCCTTTTT
ACGGTTCCTGGCCTTTTGCTGGCCTTTTGCTCACATGTTCTTTCCTGCGTTATCCCCTGATTCTGTGGAT
AACCGTAGTGGGTCTCAAACGAACAACTCCGCCCCATTGACGCAAATGGGCGGTAGGCGTGTACGGTGGG
AGGTCTATATAAGCAGAGCTGGTTTAGTGAACCGTCAGATCCGCTAGCGCTACCGGTCGCCACTATGTGA
GACCAGACCAATAAAAAACGCCCGGCGGCAACCGAGCGTTCTGAACAAATCCAGATGGAGTTCTGAGGTC
ATTACTGGATCTATCAACAGGAGTCCAAGCGAGCTCGATATCAAATTACGCCCCGCCCTGCCACTCATCG
CAGTACTGTTGTAATTCATTAAGCATTCTGCCGACATGGAAGCCATCACAAACGGCATGATGAACCTGAA
TCGCCAGCGGCATCAGCACCTTGTCGCCTTGCGTATAATATTTGCCCATGGTGAAAACGGGGGCGAAGAA
GTTGTCCATATTGGCCACGTTTAAATCAAAACTGGTGAAACTCACCCAGGGATTGGCTGAAACGAAAAAC
ATATTCTCAATAAACCCTTTAGGGAAATAGGCCAGGTTTTCACCGTAACACGCCACATCTTGCGAATATA
TGTGTAGAAACTGCCGGAAATCGTCGTGGTATTCACTCCAGAGCGATGAAAACGTTTCAGTTTGCTCATG
GAAAACGGTGTAACAAGGGTGAACACTATCCCATATCACCAGCTCACCGTCTTTCATTGCCATACGAAAT
TCCGGATGAGCATTCATCAGGCGGGCAAGAATGTGAATAAAGGCCGGATAAAACTTGTGCTTATTTTTCT
TTACGGTCTTTAAAAAGGCCGTAATATCCAGCTGAACGGTCTGGTTATAGGTACATTGAGCAACTGACTG
AAATGCCTCAAAATGTTCTTTACGATGCCATTGGGATATATCAACGGTGGTATATCCAGTGATTTTTTTC
TCCATTTTAGCTTCCTTAGCTCCTGAAAATCTCGATAACTCAAAAAATACGCCCGGTAGTGATCTTATTT
CATTATGGTGAAAGTTGGAACCTCTTAC
Features (pLannotate 1.2.2; 5 found; start..end, strand, type, name):
     89..677     +  rep_origin     ori: high-copy-number ColE1/pMB1/pBR322/pUC origin of replication
    809..860     +  promoter       CMVd2 promoter: truncated human cytomegalovirus (CMV) immediate early promoter that yields moderately reduced expression relative to the full-length promoter
    921..955     -  terminator     lambda t0 terminator: minimal transcription terminator from phage lambda (Scholtissek and Grosse, 1987)
   1029..1685    -  CDS            cat: CAT_ECOLX - Experimental evidence at protein level: Swiss-Prot protein existence level 1. This enzyme is an effector of chloramphenicol resistance in bacteria. From Escherichia coli. This protein is used as a marker in many commonly used cloning vectors, such as pACYC184.
   1686..5       -  promoter       cat promoter (across the origin): promoter of the E. coli cat gene encoding chloramphenicol acetyltransferase
