[The description below was written by a language model from this plasmid's Addgene catalogue record and pLannotate feature annotations shown in this document.]
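Description:
MTK2_019 is a small part plasmid (about 1.8 kb) from the Mammalian Toolkit (MTK), a modular hierarchical cloning system for building genetic circuits in mammalian cells. It is built on the MTK0_027 part-entry backbone and, although catalogued as a mammalian expression vector, it is not an expression construct in itself. It stores a single standardized component in E. coli. Propagation relies on a high-copy ColE1/pUC-type origin of replication, and selection uses chloramphenicol resistance from the cat gene, which is driven by its native promoter and followed by a lambda t0 transcription terminator.

The payload is pCMV-D, a truncated version of the human cytomegalovirus immediate early promoter. The feature annotation identifies a short segment of roughly 50 bp as a CMVd2-type truncated promoter, described as giving moderately reduced expression compared with full-length CMV. The annotation may not capture the full extent of the inserted part. The fragment was cloned into the backbone through BsmBI sites that were destroyed in the process, as is typical of Type IIS-based part domestication. In the MTK scheme, Type 2 parts are promoters, so this plasmid occupies the promoter position when parts are combined into a transcriptional unit with a coding sequence, a terminator and flanking connectors supplied by other toolkit plasmids. No coding sequence, reporter, tag or mammalian selection marker is present.

It is used as a weaker constitutive promoter option within the toolkit, letting users tune expression levels below those obtained with full-strength CMV when assembling mammalian expression cassettes and multi-gene circuits.
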