Addgene plasmid #123711: MTK2_019
Purpose: Encodes truncated pCMV as a Type 2 part to be used in the MTK system
Depositing lab: Hana El-Samad. Depositing organization: University of California, San Francisco (UCSF). Publication: A Toolkit for Rapid Modular Construction of Biological Circuits in Mammalian Cells. Fonseca JP, Bonny AR, Kumar GR, Ng AH, Town J, Wu QC, Aslankoohi E, Chen SY, Dods G, Harrigan P, Osimiri LC, Kistler AL, El-Samad H. ACS Synth Biol. 2019 Nov 15;8(11):2593-2606. doi: 10.1021/acssynbio.9b00322. Epub 2019 Nov 5. PubMed 31686495.
Backbone
  Vector backbone: MTK0_027
  Vector type: Mammalian Expression
Growth in bacteria
  Bacterial resistance: Chloramphenicol, 25 μg/mL
  Growth temperature: 37°C
  Growth strain: DH5alpha
  Copy number: Unknown
Gene/Insert
  Gene/Insert name: pCMV-D
  Cloning method: Restriction Enzyme; 5′ cloning site BsmBI (destroyed during cloning); 3′ cloning site BsmBI (destroyed during cloning)
Terms and licenses: Academic/Nonprofit Terms; Industry Terms: Not Available to Industry
Depositor comments: Type 2 parts are promoters in the MTK. Promotor sequence from https://doi.org/10.1016/j.ab.2012.06.001 Please visit https://www.biorxiv.org/content/10.1101/506188v2 for BioRxiv preprint
How to cite: MTK2_019 was a gift from Hana El-Samad (Addgene plasmid # 123711 ; http://n2t.net/addgene:123711 ; RRID:Addgene_123711)
